Addgene plasmid #120081: pAM4896 (pCV0008)
Purpose: Broad host range plasmid. Bacteria plasmid vector to test various parts and devices. Expression of GFP and a nourseothricin resistance gene in various cyanobacteria.
Depositing lab: Susan Golden. Publication: Broad-host-range vector system for synthetic biology and biotechnology in cyanobacteria. Taton A, Unglaub F, Wright NE, Zeng WY, Paz-Yepez J, Brahamsha B, Palenik B, Peterson TC, Haerizadeh F, Golden SS, Golden JW. Nucleic Acids Res. 2014 Jul 29. pii: gku673. 10.1093/nar/gku673 PubMed 25074377.
Backbone
  Vector backbone: RSF1010Y25F_nat1_A7120_PconII-GFPmut2
  Backbone size w/o insert (bp): 7729
  Modifications to backbone: Plasmid assembled from 3 CYANO-VECTOR modular devices: pCVD047 / CV-RSF1010Y25F: The device carries a broad host range replicon derived from RSF1010. A point mutation in mobA prevent self-mobilization. pCVD010 / CV-nat1_A7120: The device confers nourseothricin (Nt) resistance. pCVD030 / CV-PconII-LTRBS-GFPmut2: Promoter/reporter device where GFPmut2 is driven by a PconII promoter. The RBS and flanking sequences are from the pENTR/SD/D-Topo vector (Life Technologies).
  Vector type: other
Growth in bacteria
  Bacterial resistance: Nourseothricin (clonNat), 50 μg/mL
  Growth temperature: 37°C
  Growth strain: DH5alpha
  Copy number: Unknown
Gene/Insert
  Gene/Insert name: Plasmid assembled from 3 CYANO-VECTOR modular devices: CV-RSF1010Y25F, CV-nat1_A7120, CV-PconII-LTRBS-GFPmut2
  Species: Broad range of bacteria
  Mutation: mobA Y25F
  Cloning method: Gibson Cloning
  Sequencing primers: 5′ Unknown
Terms and licenses: Academic/Nonprofit Terms; Industry Terms: Not Available to Industry
How to cite: pAM4896 (pCV0008) was a gift from Susan Golden (Addgene plasmid # 120081 ; http://n2t.net/addgene:120081 ; RRID:Addgene_120081)
