[The description below was written by a language model from this plasmid's Addgene catalogue record and pLannotate feature annotations shown in this document.]
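Description:
pAM4896 (pCV0008) is a broad-host-range bacterial plasmid of roughly 7.7 kb, built by Gibson assembly from three CYANO-VECTOR modular devices and intended for testing genetic parts and devices in diverse cyanobacteria. Its replication module derives from RSF1010. The feature table shows the RSF1010 oriV together with the repA and repC genes and the mobA/repB coding region, whose products this origin needs to function, which lets the plasmid replicate independently of host-specific factors in many bacteria. The module also retains the RSF1010 oriT and mobC, so the plasmid can be transferred by conjugation when helper functions are supplied. A Y25F point mutation in mobA is recorded as preventing self-mobilization. Copy number is listed as unknown.

Selection relies on the nat1 device, which confers nourseothricin resistance. The annotation detects it as a streptothricin acetyltransferase coding sequence followed by a putative terminator, and the device name suggests a version adapted for Anabaena sp. PCC 7120, though the record does not spell this out. The third device is a promoter/reporter cassette in which the PconII promoter (annotated by similarity as a tac-type promoter) drives GFPmut2, a rapidly maturing green fluorescent protein. Translation uses a ribosome binding site and flanking sequences taken from pENTR/SD/D-TOPO, which accounts for the phage T7 gene 10 RBS and the residual attB2 fragment, and an rrnB T2 terminator closes the cassette. Several very short annotated fragments (lacI, veg, CEN/ARS, tet promoter) are probably incidental similarity matches rather than functional parts. The plasmid serves as a fluorescent reporter for assessing replication, selection and expression across cyanobacterial hosts.
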