Features (pLannotate 1.2.2; 18 found; start..end, strand, type, name):
     80..120     +  CDS            lacI (fragment): lac repressor; lacI; The lac repressor binds to the lac operator to inhibit transcription in E. coli. This inhibition can be relieved by adding lactose or isopropyl-β-D-thiogalactopyranoside (IPTG).
    397..1248    -  CDS            RSF1010 RepC (fragment): replication protein C of the broad-host-range plasmid RSF1010 (Scholz et al., 1989); repC
   1235..2074    -  CDS            RSF1010 RepA: replication protein A of the broad-host-range plasmid RSF1010 (Scholz et al., 1989); repA
   2066..2140    -  ncRNA          Plasmid R1162: Accession: RF00043 - R1162-like plasmid antisense RNA
   2588..4741    -  CDS            mobA: MOBA2_ECOLX - Also known as repB. Experimental evidence at protein level: Swiss-Prot protein existence level 1. Part of the relaxosome complex that is responsible for plasmid transfer during conjugation. Locally unwinds DNA and catalyzes the cleavage of one of the DNA strands at oriT. The cleaved strand is then transferred through the dedicated type IV secretion apparatus. MobA remains covalently linked at the 5' end of the strand, and once in the recipient cell, it probably catalyzes the rejoining of the two ends of the strand, re-forming the circular plasmid DNA. The primase activity of MobA
   4822..4909    -  oriT           RSF1010 oriT: origin of transfer of the broad-host-range plasmid RSF1010 (Scholz et al., 1989)
   4940..5221    +  CDS            mobC: MOBC_ECOLX - Protein predicted: Swiss-Prot protein existence level 4. This protein is essential to promote the specific transfer of the plasmid in the presence of conjugative plasmids. From Escherichia coli.
   5251..5645    +  rep_origin     RSF1010 oriV: replication origin of the broad-host-range plasmid RSF1010; requires the RSF1010 RepA/B/C proteins for replication (Scholz et al., 1989)
   5810..5851    -  terminator     bacterial terminator: putative bacterial transcription terminator
   5964..6530    -  CDS            sta: STA_STRLA - Experimental evidence at protein level: Swiss-Prot protein existence level 1. Involved in resistance to streptothricin, a broad-spectrum antibiotic produced by streptomycetes. Detoxifies streptothricin via acetylation of the beta amino group of the first beta-lysyl moiety of streptothricin. From Streptomyces lavendulae.
   6537..6620    -  CDS            veg (fragment): VEG_BACSU - Experimental evidence at protein level: Swiss-Prot protein existence level 1. Stimulates biofilm formation via transcriptional activation of extracellular matrix genes. Acts by repressing SinR activity, independently of the SinI, SlrA and SlrR pathways. Could also be involved in the regulation of other genes during biofilm and spore formation. From Bacillus subtilis (strain 168).
   6671..6687    -  misc_feature   CEN/ARS (fragment): S. cerevisiae CEN6 centromere fused to an autonomously replicating sequence
   6763..6780    -  promoter       tet promoter (fragment): E. coli promoter for tetracycline efflux protein gene
   6838..6866    +  promoter       tac promoter: strong E. coli promoter; hybrid between the trp and lac UV5 promoters
   6890..6910    +  RBS            RBS: efficient ribosome binding site from bacteriophage T7 gene 10 (Olins and Rangwala, 1989)
   6920..7633    +  CDS            GFPmut2: GFPmut2 is a basic (constitutively fluorescent) green fluorescent protein published in 1996, derived from Aequorea victoria. It is reported to be a very rapidly-maturing weak dimer.
   7656..7675    -  protein_bind   attB2 (fragment): mutant version of attB; recombination site for the Gateway® BP reaction BP Clonase™
   7690..7717    +  terminator     rrnB T2 terminator: transcription terminator T2 from the E. coli rrnB gene
>Addgene plasmid #120081 | pAM4896 (pCV0008) | addgene full sequence | sequence record 234443 | Addgene NGS Result
TCTAGAACAATGGAAGTCCTCGTCTCGCCCTCGAATTAGCCCGCTTAATGAGCGGGCTTTTTTTGAATTA
ATTCTCGCGAGCTGGCACGACAGGTTTCCCGACTGGAAAGCGGGCAGTGAGCGCAACGCAATTAATGTAA
GTTAGCGCGAATTGCAAGCTGGCCGACGCGCTGGGCTACGTCTTGCTGGCGTTCGGGAGCAGAAGAGCAT
ACATCTGGAAGCAAAGCCAGGAAAGCGGCCTATGGAGCTGTGCGGCAGCGCTCAGTAGGCAATTTTTCAA
AATATTGTTAAGCCTTTTCTGAGCATGGTATTTTTCATGGTATTACCAATTAGCAGGAAAATAAGCCATT
GAATATAAAAGATAAAAATGTCTTGTTTACAATAGAGTGGGGGGGGTCAGCCTGCCGCCTTGGGCCGGGT
GATGTCGTACTTGCCCGCCGCGAACTCGGTTACCGTCCAGCCCAGCGCGACCAGCTCCGGCAACGCCTCG
CGCACCCGCTGGCGGCGCTTGCGCATGGTCGAACCACTGGCCTCTGACGGCCAGACATAGCCGCACAAGG
TATCTATGGAAGCCTTGCCGGTTTTGCCGGGGTCGATCCAGCCACACAGCCGCTGGTGCAGCAGGCGGGC
GGTTTCGCTGTCCAGCGCCCGCACCTCGTCCATGCTGATGCGCACATGCTGGCCGCCACCCATGACGGCC
TGCGCGATCAAGGGGTTCAGGGCCACGTACAGGCGCCCGTCCGCCTCGTCGCTGGCGTACTCCGACAGCA
GCCGAAACCCCTGCCGCTTGCGGCCATTCTGGGCGATGATGGATACCTTCCAAAGGCGCTCGATGCAGTC
CTGTATGTGCTTGAGCGCCCCACCACTATCGACCTCTGCCCCGATTTCCTTTGCCAGCGCCCGATAGCTA
CCTTTGACCACCATGGCATCAGCGGTGACGGCCTCCCACTTGGGTTCCAGGAACAGCCGGAGCTGCCGTC
CGCCTTCGGTCTTGGGTTCCGGGCCAAGCACTAGGCCATTAGGCCCAGCCATGGCCACCAGCCCTTGCAG
GATGCGCAGATCATCAGCGCCCAGCGGCTCCGGGCCGCTGAACTCGATCCGCTTGCCGTCGCCGTAGTCA
TACGTCACGTCCAGCTTGCTGCGCTTGCGCTCGCCCCGCTTGAGGGCACGGAACAGGCCGGGGGCCAGAC
AGTGCGCCGGGTCGTGCCGGACGTGGCTGAGGCTGTGCTTGTTCTTAGGCTTCACCACGGGGCACCCCCT
TGCTCTTGCGCTGCCTCTCCAGCACGGCGGGCTTGAGCACCCCGCCGTCATGCCGCCTGAACCACCGATC
AGCGAACGGTGCGCCATAGTTGGCCTTGCTCACACCGAAGCGGACGAAGAACCGGCGCTGGTCGTCGTCC
ACACCCCATTCCTCGGCCTCGGCGCTGGTCATGCTCGACAGGTAGGACTGCCAGCGGATGTTATCGACCA
GTACCGAGCTGCCCCGGCTGGCCTGCTGCTGGTCGCCTGCGCCCATCATGGCCGCGCCCTTGCTGGCATG
GTGCAGGAACACGATAGAGCACCCGGTATCGGCGGCGATGGCCTCCATGCGACCGATGACCTGGGCCATG
GGGCCGCTGGCGTTTTCTTCCTCGATGTGGAACCGGCGCAGCGTGTCCAGCACCATCAGGCGGCGGCCCT
CGGCGGCGCGCTTGAGGCCGTCGAACCACTCCGGGGCCATGATGTTGGGCAGGCTGCCGATCAGCGGCTG
GATCAGCAGGCCGTCAGCCACGGCTTGCCGTTCCTCGGCGCTGAGGTGCGCCCCAAGGGCGTGCAGGCGG
TGATGAATGGCGGTGGGCGGGTCTTCGGCGGGCAGGTAGATCACCGGGCCGGTGGGCAGTTCGCCCACCT
CCAGCAGATCCGGCCCGCCTGCAATCTGTGCGGCCAGTTGCAGGGCCAGCATGGATTTACCGGCACCACC
GGGCGACACCAGCGCCCCGACCGTACCGGCCACCATGTTGGGCAAAACGTAGTCCAGCGGTGGCGGCGCT
GCTGCGAACGCCTCCAGAATATTGATAGGCTTATGGGTAGCCATTGATTGCCTCCTTTGCAGGCAGTTGG
TGGTTAGGCGCTGGCGGGGTCACTACCCCCGCCCTGCGCCGCTCTGAGTTCTTCCAGGCACTCGCGCAGC
GCCTCGTATTCGTCGTCGGTCAGCCAGAACTTGCGCTGACGCATCCCTTTGGCCTTCATGCGCTCGGCAT
ATCGCGCTTGGCGTACAGCGTCAGGGCTGGCCAGCAGGTCGCCGGTCTGCTTGTCCTTTTGGTCTTTCAT
ATCAGTCACCGAGAAACTTGCCGGGGCCGAAAGGCTTGTCTTCGCGGAACAAGGACAAGGTGCAGCCGTC
AAGGTTAAGGCTGGCCATATCAGCGACTGAAAAGCGGCCAGCCTCGGCCTTGTTTGACGTATAACCAAAG
CCACCGGGCAACCAATAGCCCTTGTCACTTTTGATCAGGTAGACCGACCCTGAAGCGCTTTTTTCGTATT
CCATAAAACCCCCTTCTGTGCGTGAGTACTCATAGTATAACAGGCGTGAGTACCAACGCAAGCACTACAT
GCTGAAATCTGGCCCGCCCCTGTCCATGCCTCGCTGGCGGGGTGCCGGTGCCCGTGCCAGCTCGGCCCGC
GCAAGCTGGACGCTGGGCAGACCCATGACCTTGCTGACGGTGCGCTCGATGTAATCCGCTTCGTGGCCGG
GCTTGCGCTCTGCCAGCGCTGGGCTGGCCTCGGCCATGGCCTTGCCGATTTCCTCGGCACTGCGGCCCCG
GCTGGCCAGCTTCTGCGCGGCGATAAAGTCGCACTTGCTGAGGTCATCGCCGAAGCGCTTGACCAGCCCG
GCCATCTCGCTGCGGTACTCGTCCAGCGCCGTGCGCCGGTGGCGGCTAAGCTGCCGCTCGGACAGTTCGA
GGCTGGCCAGCCTGCGGGCCTTCTCCTGCTGCCGCTGGGCCTGCTCGATCTGCTGGCCAGCCTGCTGCAC
CAGCGCCGGGCCAGCGGTGGCGGTCTTGCCCTTGGATTCACGCAGCAGCACCCACGGCTGATAACCGGCG
CGGGTGGTGTGCTTGTCCTTGCGGTTGGTGAAGCCCGCCAAGCGGCCATAGTGGCGGCTGTCGGCGCTGG
CCGGGTCGGCGTCGTACTCGCTGGCCAGCGTCCGGGCAATCTGTCCCCGAAGTTCACCGCCTGCGGCGTC
GGCCACCTTGACCCATGCCTGATAGTTCTTCGGGCTGGTTTCCACTACCAGGGCAGGCTCCCGGCCCTCG
GCTTTCATGTCATCCAGGTCAAACTCGCTGAGGTCGTCCACCAGCACCAGACCATGCCGCTCCTGCTCGG
CGGGCCTGATATACACGTCATTGCCCTGGGCATTCATCCGCTTGAGCCATGGCGTGTTCTGGAGCACTTC
GGCGGCTGACCATTCCCGGTTCATCATCTGGCCGGTGGTGGCGTCCCTGACGCCGATATCGAAGCGCTCA
CAGCCCATGGCCTTGAGCTGTCGGCCTATGGCCTGCAAAGTCCTGTCGTTCTTCATCGGGCCACCAAGCG
CAGCCAGATCGAGCCGTCCTCGGTTGTCAGTGGCGTCAGGTCGAGCAAGAGCAACGATGCGATCAGCAGC
ACCACCGTAGGCATCATGGAAGCCAGCATCACGGTTAGCCATAGCTTCCAGTGCCACCCCCGCGACGCGC
TCCGGGCGCTCTGCGCGGCGCTGCTCACCTCGGCGGCTACCTCCCGCAACTCTTTGGCCAGCTCCACCCA
TGCCGCCCCTGTCTGGCGCTGGGCTTTCAGCCACTCCGCCGCCTGCGCCTCGCTGGCCTGCTGGGTCTGG
CTCATGACCTGCCGGGCTTCGTCGGCCAGTGTCGCCATGCTCTGGGCCAGCGGTTCGATCTGCTCCGCTA
ACTCGTTGATGCCTCTGGATTTCTTCACTCTGTCGATTGCGTTCATGGTCTATTGCCTCCCGGTATTCCT
GTAAGTCGATGATCTGGGCGTTGGCGGTGTCGATGTTCAGGGCCACGTCTGCCCGGTCGGTGCGGATGCC
CCGGCCTTCCATCTCCACCACGTTCGGCCCCAGGTGAACACCGGGCAGGCGCTCGATGCCCTGCGCCTCA
AGTGTTCTGTGGTCAATGCGGGCGTCGTGGCCTGCCCGCTCTAATGCCCGGTTGGCATGGTCGGCCCATG
CCTCGCGGGTCTGCTCAAGCCATGCCTTGGGCTTGAGCGCTTCGGTCTTCTGTGCCCCGCCCTTCTCCGG
GGTCTTGCCGTTGTACCGCTTGAACCACTGAGCGGCGGGCCGCTCGATGCCGTCATTGATCCGCTCGGAG
ATCATCAGGTGGCAGTGCGGGTTCTCGCCGCCACCGGCATGGATGGCCAGCGTATACGGCAGGCGCTCGG
CACCGGTCAGGTGCTGGGCGAACTCGGACGCCAGCGCCTTCTGCTGGTCGAGGGTCAGCTCGACCGGCAG
GGCAAATTCGACCTCCTTGAACAGCCGCCCATTGGCGCGTTCATACAGGTCGGCAGCATCCCAGTAGTCG
GCGGGCCGCTCGACGAACTCCGGCATGTGCCCGGATTCGGCGTGCAAGACTTCATCCATGTCGCGGGCAT
ACTTGCCTTCGCGCTGGATGAAGTCGGCCTTGCCTTCGCGCTGGATGAAGTCGGCCTTGGCCCTGGCCGA
TTGGCCGCCCGACCTGCTGCCGGTTTTCGCCGTAAGGTGATAAATCGCCATGCTGCCTCGCTGTTGCTTT
TGCTTTTCGGCTCCATGCAATGGCCCTCGGAGAGCGCACCGCCCGAAGGGTGGCCGTTAGGCCAGTTTCT
CGAAGAGAAACCGGTAAGTGCGCCCTCCCCTACAAAGTAGGGTCGGGATTGCCGCCGCTGTGCCTCCATG
ATAGCCTACGAGACAGCACATTAACAATGGGGTGTCAAGATGGTTAAGGGGAGCAACAAGGCGGCGGATC
GGCTGGCCAAGCTCGAAGAACAACGAGCGCGAATCAATGCCGAAATTCAGCGGGTGCGGGCAAGGGAACA
GCAGCAAGAGCGCAAGAACGAAACAAGGCGCAAGGTGCTGGTGGGGGCCATGATTTTGGCCAAGGTGAAC
AGCAGCGAGTGGCCGGAGGATCGGCTCATGGCGGCAATGGATGCGTACCTTGAACGCGACCACGACCGCG
CCTTGTTCGGTCTGCCGCCACGCCAGAAGGATGAGCCGGGCTGAATGATCGACCGAGACAGGCCCTGCGG
GGCTGCACACGCGCCCCCACCCTTCGGGTAGGGGGAAAGGCCGCTAAAGCGGCTAAAAGCGCTCCAGCGT
ATTTCTGCGGGGTTTGGTGTGGGGTTTAGCGGGCTTTGCCCGCCTTTCCCCCTGCCGCGCAGCGGTGGGG
CGGTGTGTAGCCTAGCGCAGCGAATAGACCAGCTATCCGGCCTCTGGCCGGGCATATTGGGCAAGGGCAG
CAGCGCCCCACAAGGGCGCTGATAACCGCGCCTAGTGGATTATTCTTAGATAATCATGGATGGATTTTTC
CAACACCCCGCCAGCCCCCGCCCCTGCTGGGTTTGCAGGTTTGGGGGCGTGACAGTTATTGCAGGGGTTC
GTGACAGTTATTGCAGGGGGGCGTGACAGTTATTGCAGGGGTTCGTGACAGTTAGTACGGGAGTGACGGG
CACTGGCTGGCAATGTCTAGCAACGGCAGGCATTTCGGCTGAGGGTAAAAGAACTTTCCGCTAAGCGATA
GACTGTATGTAAACACAGTATTGCAAGGACGCGGAACATGCCTCATGTGGCGGCCCTCGCGAGAATTAAT
TCAGATAAAAAAAATCCTTAGCTTTCGCTAAGGATGATTTCTAGCGATGACCCTGCTGATTGGTTCGCTG
ACCGCTAGCATCGCGCGCGCGCGCGCGGATGCTAGCGGCGCGCCAAAAAAAAGCCCGCTCATTAGGCGGG
CTGGCCGGCCTTATGGACATGGCATACTCATATATAAGGCTTGTTCACCATCACTAGCAGTACCATCATA
TAAGGCGGTATCTAAACCACACAAGGTAAAACCCATACGACGATAAGCATGAATAGCGGGAGCGTTAACA
TTAGTCACTTCTAACCATAAATGACCAGCACCACGTTCACGAGCAAATTCAGTAGCTAAACCCATTAAAG
CACGACCAACACCATGACCACGATGTTCTGGAGCAACTTCAATATCTTCAACGGTTAAACGACGATTCCA
ACCACTATAACTCACAACCACAAAACCAGCTAAATCACCATCATCACCATAAGCAACAAAAGTACGACTA
TCTGGATCACCATCTTCACCAGCATCAGATTCATCATCACTTTCATCATCGGGAAAAACTTTAGTTAAGG
GTGGATCAACTGGAACTTCACGTAAAGTAAAACCATCACCAGTAGCAGTAACGCGAAACACAGTATCAGT
AGTAAAACTACCATCTAATGCTTCAATAGCTTCAGCATCACCTGGAACACTTGTGCGATAGCGATAAGCA
GTATCATCTAAAGTAGTCATATGGATCCGGCCACCGTTTGCTTTTAACGTCAGCCTTTTACCTAAATTCC
CATCAAGCGATCTTTTAATATCGGACAACGTCTTCGCCATTGCATCCACCTCACTACATTTATTGTACAA
CACGAGCCCATTTTTGTCAAAAAAAATTTAAATTATATCAACGTTAATAAGACGTTGTCAATAAAATTAT
TTTGACAAAATTTCCTTTGCTTGTTTGCTCTATTCCTATAATTCGATGATAAGCTGTCAAACATGAGAAT
TCTTCGAAACCGGTATCCCGCCGCCGCCGCCGGATACCGGTTTCGAATTGACAATTAATCATCGGCTCGT
ATAATGGTACCCAGATCTCCGCGGCCGCCTTGTTTAACTTTAAGAAGGAGCCCTTCACCATGAGTAAAGG
AGAAGAACTTTTCACTGGAGTTGTCCCAATTCTTGTTGAATTAGATGGTGATGTTAATGGGCACAAATTT
TCTGTCAGTGGAGAGGGTGAAGGTGATGCAACATACGGAAAACTTACCCTTAAATTTATTTGCACTACTG
GAAAACTACCTGTTCCATGGCCAACACTTGTCACTACTTTCGCGTATGGTCTTCAATGCTTTGCGAGATA
CCCAGATCATATGAAACAGCATGACTTTTTCAAGAGTGCCATGCCCGAAGGTTATGTACAGGAAAGAACT
ATATTTTTCAAAGATGACGGGAACTACAAGACACGTGCTGAAGTCAAGTTTGAAGGTGATACCCTTGTTA
ATAGAATCGAGTTAAAAGGTATTGATTTTAAAGAAGATGGAAACATTCTTGGACACAAATTGGAATACAA
CTATAACTCACACAATGTATACATCATGGCAGACAAACAAAAGAATGGAATCAAAGTTAACTTCAAAATT
AGACACAACATTGAAGATGGAAGCGTTCAACTAGCAGACCATTATCAACAAAATACTCCAATTGGCGATG
GCCCTGTCCTTTTACCAGACAACCATTACCTGTCCACACAATCTGCCCTTTCGAAAGATCCCAACGAAAA
GAGAGACCACATGGTCCTTCTTGAGTTTGTAACAGCTGCTGGGATTACACATGGCATGGATGAACTATAC
AAATAATAAAAGGGTGGGCGCGCCGACCCAGCTTTCTTGTACAAACTCGGCCCTGCAGGAGAAGGCCATC
CTGACGGATGGCCTTTTTGAAGCTTTCTAGAATCGGGGGCCCCCGGGGGGAT
